>Addgene plasmid #138422 | pcDNA4/TO-ORF24 1-133-3xFLAG | addgene full sequence | sequence record 272667 | Addgene NGS Result
GACATTGATTATTGACTAGTTATTAATAGTAATCAATTACGGGGTCATTAGTTCATAGCCCATATATGGA
GTTCCGCGTTACATAACTTACGGTAAATGGCCCGCCTGGCTGACCGCCCAACGACCCCCGCCCATTGACG
TCAATAATGACGTATGTTCCCATAGTAACGCCAATAGGGACTTTCCATTGACGTCAATGGGTGGAGTATT
TACGGTAAACTGCCCACTTGGCAGTACATCAAGTGTATCATATGCCAAGTACGCCCCCTATTGACGTCAA
TGACGGTAAATGGCCCGCCTGGCATTATGCCCAGTACATGACCTTATGGGACTTTCCTACTTGGCAGTAC
ATCTACGTATTAGTCATCGCTATTACCATGGTGATGCGGTTTTGGCAGTACATCAATGGGCGTGGATAGC
GGTTTGACTCACGGGGATTTCCAAGTCTCCACCCCATTGACGTCAATGGGAGTTTGTTTTGGCACCAAAA
TCAACGGGACTTTCCAAAATGTCGTAACAACTCCGCCCCATTGACGCAAATGGGCGGTAGGCGTGTACGG
TGGGAGGTCTATATAAGCAGAGCTCTCCCTATCAGTGATAGAGATCTCCCTATCAGTGATAGAGATCGTC
GACGAGCTCGTTTAGTGAACCGTCAGATCGCCTGGAGACGCCATCCACGCTGTTTTGACCTCCATAGAAG
ACACCGGGACCGATCCAGCCTCCGGACTCTAGCGTTTAAACTTAAGCTTGGTACCGAGCTCGGATCCATG
GCAGCGCTCGAGGGCCCCCTACTACTGCCACCGAGCGCCTCCCTGACGACGAGTCCGCAGACCACGTGTT
ATCAAGCGACTTGGGAATCACAGCTGGAAATATTCTGCTGTCTGGCCACCAACTCGCACCTGCAGGCAGA
GCTGACCTTAGAAGGTCTTGATAAGATGATGCAGCCCGAGCCCACCTTTTTCGCCTGCAGAGCGATACGC
AGACTACTCCTGGGGGAACGCCTCCACCCTTTTATACATCAAGAAGGGACTCTTTTGGGAAAAGTGGGTC
GACGGTACAGCGGCGAAGGTTTAATAATTGACGGTGGTGGAGTGTTTACGCGCGGACAGATAGACACCGA
CAACTACCTACCTGCGGTGGGATCATGGGAACTTACCGATGATTGTGGGCGGCCGCTCGAGGGAGGCGGT
GGAGCCGACTACAAGGACCACGACGGCGACTACAAGGACCACGACATCGACTACAAGGACGACGACGACA
AGGGGCCCGTTTAAACCCGCTGATCAGCCTCGACTGTGCCTTCTAGTTGCCAGCCATCTGTTGTTTGCCC
CTCCCCCGTGCCTTCCTTGACCCTGGAAGGTGCCACTCCCACTGTCCTTTCCTAATAAAATGAGGAAATT
GCATCGCATTGTCTGAGTAGGTGTCATTCTATTCTGGGGGGTGGGGTGGGGCAGGACAGCAAGGGGGAGG
ATTGGGAAGACAATAGCAGGCATGCTGGGGATGCGGTGGGCTCTATGGCTTCTGAGGCGGAAAGAACCAG
CTGGGGCTCTAGGGGGTATCCCC
[124 nt withheld, positions 1564-1687]
C
[91 nt withheld, positions 1689-1779]
A
[49 nt withheld, positions 1781-1829]
CCTTTGACGTTGGAGTCCACGTTCTTT
[37 nt withheld, positions 1857-1893]
ACCCTATCTCGGTCTATTCTTTTGATTTATAAGGGATTTTGCCGATTTCGGCCTATTGGTTAAAAAATGA
GCTGATTTAACAAAAATTTAACGCGAATTAATTCTGTGGAATGTGTGTCAGTTAGGGTGTGGAAAGTCCC
CAGGCTCCCCAGCAGGCAGAAGTATGCAAAGCATGCATCTCAATTAGTCAGCAACCAGGTGTGGAAAGTC
CCCAGGCTCCCCAGCAGGCAGAAGTATGCAAAGCATGCATCTCAATTAGTCAGCAACCATAGTCCCGCCC
CTAACTCCGCCCATCCCGCCCCTAACTCCGCCCAGTTCCGCCCATTCTCCGCCCCATGGCTGACTAATTT
TTTTTATTTATGCAGAGGCCGAGGCCGCCTCTGCCTCTGAGCTATTCCAGAAGTAGTGAGGAGGCTTTTT
TGGAGGCCTAGGCTTTTGCAAAAAGCTCCCGGGAGCTTGTATATCCATTTTCGGATCTGATCAGCACGTG
TTGACAATTAATCATCGGCATAGTATATCGGCATAGTATAATACGACAAGGTGAGGAACTAAACCATGGC
CAAGTTGACCAGTGCCGTTCCGGTGCTCACCGCGCGCGACGTCGCCGGAGCGGTCGAGTTCTGGACCGAC
CGGCTCGGGTTCTCCCGGGACTTCGTGGAGGACGACTTCGCCGGTGTGGTCCGGGACGACGTGACCCTGT
TCATCAGCGCGGTCCAGGACCAGGTGGTGCCGGACAACACCCTGGCCTGGGTGTGGGTGCGCGGCCTGGA
CGAGCTGTACGCCGAGTGGTCGGAGGTCGTGTCCACGAACTTCCGGGACGCCTCCGGGCCGGCCATGACC
GAGATCGGCGAGCAGCCGTGGGGGCGGGAGTTCGCCCTGCGCGACCCGGCCGGCAACTGCGTGCACTTCG
TGGCCGAGGAGCAGGACTGACACGTGCTACGAGATTTCGATTCCACCGCCGCCTTCTATGAAAGGTTGGG
CTTCGGAATCGTTTTCCGGGACGCCGGCTGGATGATCCTCCAGCGCGGGGATCTCATGCTGGAGTTCTTC
GCCCACCCCAACTTGTTTATTGCAGCTTATAATGGTTACAAATAAAGCAATAGCATCACAAATTTCACAA
ATAAAGCATTTTTTTCACTGCATTCTAGTTGTGGTTTGTCCAAACTCATCAATGTATCTTATCATGTCTG
TATACCGTCGACCTCTAGCTAGAGCTTGGCGTAATCATGGTCATAGCTGTTTCCTGTGTGAAATTGTTAT
CCGCTCACAATTCCACACAACATACGAGCCGGAAGCATAAAGTGTAAAGCCTGGGGTGCCTAATGAGTGA
GCTAACTCACATTAATTGCGTTGCGCTCACTGCCCGCTTTCCAGTCGGGAAACCTGTCGTGCCAGCTGCA
TTAATGAATCGGCCAACGCGCGGGGAGAGGCGGTTTGCGTATTGGGCGCTCTTCCGCTTCCTCGCTCACT
GACTCGCTGCGCTCGGTCGTTCGGCTGCGGCGAGCGGTATCAGCTCACTCAAAGGCGGTAATACGGTTAT
CCACAGAATCAGGGGATAACGCAGGAAAGAACATGTGAGCAAAAGGCCAGCAAAAGGCCAGGAACCGTAA
AAAGGCCGCGTTGCTGGCGTTTTTCCATAGGCTCCGCCCCCCTGACGAGCATCACAAAAATCGACGCTCA
AGTCAGAGGTGGCGAAACCCGACAGGACTATAAAGATACCAGGCGTTTCCCCCTGGAAGCTCCCTCGTGC
GCTCTCCTGTTCCGACCCTGCCGCTTACCGGATACCTGTCCGCCTTTCTCCCTTCGGGAAGCGTGGCGCT
TTCTCATAGCTCACGCTGTAGGTATCTCAGTTCGGTGTAGGTCGTTCGCTCCAAGCTGGGCTGTGTGCAC
GAACCCCCCGTTCAGCCCGACCGCTGCGCCTTATCCGGTAACTATCGTCTTGAGTCCAACCCGGTAAGAC
ACGACTTATCGCCACTGGCAGCAGCCACTGGTAACAGGATTAGCAGAGCGAGGTATGTAGGCGGTGCTAC
AGAGTTCTTGAAGTGGTGGCCTAACTACGGCTACACTAGAAGAACAGTATTTGGTATCTGCGCTCTGCTG
AAGCCAGTTACCTTCGGAAAAAGAGTTGGTAGCTCTTGATCCGGCAAACAAACCACCGCTGGTAGCGGTG
GTTTTTTTGTTTGCAAGCAGCAGATTACGCGCAGAAAAAAAGGATCTCAAGAAGATCCTTTGATCTTTTC
TACGGGGTCTGACGCTCAGTGGAACGAAAACTCACGTTAAGGGATTTTGGTCATGAGATTATCAAAAAGG
ATCTTCACCTAGATCCTTTTAAATTAAAAATGAAGTTTTAAATCAATCTAAAGTATATATGAGTAAACTT
GGTCTGACAGTTACCAATGCTTAATCAGTGAGGCACCTATCTCAGCGATCTGTCTATTTCGTTCATCCAT
AGTTGCCTGACTCCCCGTCGTGTAGATAACTACGATACGGGAGGGCTTACCATCTGGCCCCAGTGCTGCA
ATGATACCGCGAGACCCACGCTCACCGGCTCCAGATTTATCAGCAATAAACCAGCCAGCCGGAAGGGCCG
AGCGCAGAAGTGGTCCTGCAACTTTATCCGCCTCCATCCAGTCTATTAATTGTTGCCGGGAAGCTAGAGT
AAGTAGTTCGCCAGTTAATAGTTTGCGCAACGTTGTTGCCATTGCTACAGGCATCGTGGTGTCACGCTCG
TCGTTTGGTATGGCTTCATTCAGCTCCGGTTCCCAACGATCAAGGCGAGTTACATGATCCCCCATGTTGT
GCAAAAAAGCGGTTAGCTCCTTCGGTCCTCCGATCGTTGTCAGAAGTAAGTTGGCCGCAGTGTTATCACT
CATGGTTATGGCAGCACTGCATAATTCTCTTACTGTCATGCCATCCGTAAGATGCTTTTCTGTGACTGGT
GAGTACTCAACCAAGTCATTCTGAGAATAGTGTATGCGGCGACCGAGTTGCTCTTGCCCGGCGTCAATAC
GGGATAATACCGCGCCACATAGCAGAACTTTAAAAGTGCTCATCATTGGAAAACGTTCTTCGGGGCGAAA
ACTCTCAAGGATCTTACCGCTGTTGAGATCCAGTTCGATGTAACCCACTCGTGCACCCAACTGATCTTCA
GCATCTTTTACTTTCACCAGCGTTTCTGGGTGAGCAAAAACAGGAAGGCAAAATGCCGCAAAAAAGGGAA
TAAGGGCGACACGGAAATGTTGAATACTCATACTCTTCCTTTTTCAATATTATTGAAGCATTTATCAGGG
TTATTGTCTCATGAGCGGATACATATTTGAATGTATTTAGAAAAATAAACAAATAGGGGTTCCGCGCACA
TTTCCCCGAAAAGTGCCACCTGACGTCGACGGATCGGGAGATCTCCCGATCCCCTATGGTGCACTCTCAG
TACAATCTGCTCTGATGCCGCATAGTTAAGCCAGTATCTGCTCCCTGCTTGTGTGTTGGAGGTCGCTGAG
TAGTGCGCGAGCAAAATTTAAGCTACAACAAGGCAAGGCTTGACCGACAATTGCATGAAGAATCTGCTTA
GGGTTAGGCGTTTTGCGCTGCTTCGCGATGTACGGGCCAGATATACGCGTT
Features (pLannotate 1.2.2; 23 found; start..end, strand, type, name):
      1..380     +  enhancer       CMV enhancer: human cytomegalovirus immediate early enhancer
    381..584     +  promoter       CMV promoter: human cytomegalovirus (CMV) immediate early promoter
    586..605     +  promoter       PLtetO-1 promoter (fragment): modified phage lambda PL promoter with tet operator sites (Lutz and Bujard, 1997)
    607..626     +  promoter       PLtetO-1 promoter (fragment): modified phage lambda PL promoter with tet operator sites (Lutz and Bujard, 1997)
    634..667     +  promoter       TRE3GV promoter (fragment): 3rd-generation Tet-responsive promoter that can be activated by binding of Tet-On® 3G, optimized for retroviral and lentiviral vectors
    768..1181    +  CDS            ORF24 (fragment): ORF24_HHV8P - Protein inferred from homology: Swiss-Prot protein existence level 3. From Human herpesvirus 8 type P (isolate GK18) (HHV-8) (Kaposi's sarcoma-associated herpesvirus).
   1242..1262    +  CDS            FLAG (fragment): FLAG® epitope tag, followed by an enterokinase cleavage site
   1294..1518    +  polyA_signal   bGH poly(A) signal: bovine growth hormone polyadenylation signal
   1522..1543    +  promoter       SV40 promoter (fragment): SV40 enhancer and early promoter
   1564..1992    +  rep_origin     f1 ori (sequence partly withheld): f1 bacteriophage origin of replication; arrow indicates direction of (+) strand synthesis
   2006..2335    +  promoter       SV40 promoter: SV40 enhancer and early promoter
   2383..2430    +  promoter       EM7 promoter: synthetic bacterial promoter&nbsp
   2449..2823    +  CDS            BleoR: antibiotic-binding protein; Sh ble from Streptoalloteichus hindustanus; confers resistance to bleomycin, phleomycin, and Zeocin™
   2833..2958    +  CDS            ble (fragment): BLE_KLEPN - Experimental evidence at protein level: Swiss-Prot protein existence level 1. Binding protein with a strong affinity to the bleomycin family of antibiotics. Binds to CL990; an antimitotic-antibiotic compound. From Klebsiella pneumoniae.
   2953..3074    +  polyA_signal   SV40 poly(A) signal: SV40 polyadenylation signal
   3147..3163    -  protein_bind   lac operator: The lac repressor binds to the lac operator to inhibit transcription in E. coli. This inhibition can be relieved by adding lactose or isopropyl-β-D-thiogalactopyranoside (IPTG). lac repressor encoded by lacI
   3171..3201    -  promoter       lac promoter: promoter for the E. coli lac operon
   3216..3237    -  protein_bind   CAP binding site: CAP binding activates transcription in the presence of cAMP. E. coli catabolite activator protein
   3250..3342    -  CDS            lacI (fragment): lac repressor; lacI; The lac repressor binds to the lac operator to inhibit transcription in E. coli. This inhibition can be relieved by adding lactose or isopropyl-β-D-thiogalactopyranoside (IPTG).
   3525..4113    -  rep_origin     ori: high-copy-number ColE1/pMB1/pBR322/pUC origin of replication
   4284..5144    -  CDS            AmpR: β-lactamase; bla; confers resistance to ampicillin, carbenicillin, and related antibiotics
   5145..5249    -  promoter       AmpR promoter: bla
   5308..5360    -  misc_feature   bom (fragment): basis of mobility region from pBR322
