[The description below was written by a language model from this plasmid's Addgene catalogue record and pLannotate feature annotations shown in this document.]
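Description:
pcDNA4/TO-ORF24 1-133-3xFLAG is a 5.5 kb mammalian expression plasmid built on the Invitrogen pcDNA4/TO backbone. It encodes an N-terminal truncation of ORF24 from Kaposi's sarcoma-associated herpesvirus (KSHV/HHV-8). The roughly 400 bp insert covers amino acids 1–133 and was cloned between BamHI and NotI sites, both of which are retained. This places it in frame with a backbone-encoded C-terminal 3xFLAG epitope for detection or immunoprecipitation. The automated annotation marks only a single FLAG fragment downstream of the ORF24 coding region, whereas the catalogue name specifies a triple tag.

Transcription is driven by the human CMV immediate-early enhancer and promoter and is terminated by the bovine growth hormone polyadenylation signal. The short "PLtetO-1" and "TRE3GV" fragments annotated just downstream of the CMV promoter correspond to the tet operator sequences characteristic of the /TO backbone. These operators make expression repressible in cells that supply the Tet repressor and inducible with tetracycline or doxycycline. In cells lacking the repressor, the promoter behaves constitutively.

A separate cassette carries the Sh ble gene under tandem SV40 early and bacterial EM7 promoters with an SV40 poly(A) signal, which allows Zeocin selection in mammalian cells. In E. coli the plasmid is maintained through a high-copy ColE1/pUC-type origin and an ampicillin resistance gene, and an f1 origin is also present.

According to the associated publication title, ORF24 is the gammaherpesviral TATA-box-binding protein that contacts the C-terminal domain of host RNA polymerase II to direct late gene transcription. A tagged N-terminal fragment like this one would suit domain-mapping and interaction studies, although the record does not state the specific experiments.
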