Addgene plasmid #138422: pcDNA4/TO-ORF24 1-133-3xFLAG
Purpose: Expresses truncated ORF24 with a C-terminal 3xFLAG tag in mammalian cells
Depositing lab: Britt Glaunsinger. Depositing organization: University of California, Berkeley. Publication: The gammaherpesviral TATA-box-binding protein directly interacts with the CTD of host RNA Pol II to direct late gene transcription. Castaneda AF, Didychuk AL, Louder RK, McCollum CO, Davis ZH, Nogales E, Glaunsinger BA. PLoS Pathog. 2020 Sep 4;16(9):e1008843. doi: 10.1371/journal.ppat.1008843. eCollection 2020 Sep. PubMed 32886723.
Backbone
  Vector backbone: pcDNA4/TO
  Backbone manufacturer: Invitrogen
  Backbone size w/o insert (bp): 5112
  Total vector size (bp): 5514
  Vector type: Mammalian Expression
  Selectable markers: Zeocin
Growth in bacteria
  Bacterial resistance: Ampicillin, 100 μg/mL
  Growth temperature: 37°C
  Growth strain: DH5alpha
  Copy number: High Copy
Gene/Insert
  Gene/Insert name: ORF24 1-133
  Species: KSHV (HHV-8)
  Insert size (bp): 402
  Mutation: Amino acids 1-133
  Entrez Gene: ORF24 (a.k.a. HHV8GK18_gp27)
  Promoter: CMV
  Tag / fusion protein: FLAG (C terminal on backbone)
  Cloning method: Restriction Enzyme; 5′ cloning site BamHI (not destroyed); 3′ cloning site NotI (not destroyed)
  Sequencing primers: 5′ CGCAAATGGGCGGTAGGCGTG; 3′ TAGAAGGCACAGTCGAGG
Terms and licenses: Academic/Nonprofit Terms; Industry Terms: Not Available to Industry
How to cite: pcDNA4/TO-ORF24 1-133-3xFLAG was a gift from Britt Glaunsinger (Addgene plasmid # 138422 ; http://n2t.net/addgene:138422 ; RRID:Addgene_138422)
